>Addgene plasmid #84416 | TOPO-BC22 | addgene full sequence | sequence record 163353 | Addgene assembled sequence
AGCGCCCAATACGCAAACCGCCTCTCCCCGCGCGTTGGCCGATTCATTAATGCAGCTGGCACGACAGGTT
TCCCGACTGGAAAGCGGGCAGTGAGCGCAACGCAATTAATGTGAGTTAGCTCACTCATTAGGCACCCCAG
GCTTTACACTTTATGCTTCCGGCTCGTATGTTGTGTGGAATTGTGAGCGGATAACAATTTCACACAGGAA
ACAGCTATGACCATGATTACGCCAAGCTATTTAGGTGACACTATAGAATACTCAAGCTATGCATCAAGCT
TGGTACCGAGCTCGGATCCACTAGTAACGGCCGCCAGTGTGCTGGAATTCGCCCTTAAGCAGAAGACGGC
ATACGAGATCGGTCTCGGCATTCCTGCTGAACCGCTCTTCCGATCTCTTTGCCTAGAGAACCCACTGCTT
ACAAGGGCGAATTCTGCAGATATCCATCACACTGGCGGCCGCTCGAGCATGCATCTAGAGGGCCCAATTC
GCCCTATAGTGAGTCGTATTACAATTCACTGGCCGTCGTTTTACAACGTCGTGACTGGGAAAACCCTGGC
GTTACCCAACTTAATCGCCTTGCAGCACATCCCCCTTTCGCCAGCTGGCGTAATAGCGAAGAGGCCCGCA
CCGATCGCCCTTCCCAACAGTTGCGCAGCCTGAATGGCGAATGG
[124 nt withheld, positions 675-798]
C
[91 nt withheld, positions 800-890]
A
[49 nt withheld, positions 892-940]
CCTTTGACGTTGGAGTCCACGTTCTTT
[37 nt withheld, positions 968-1004]
ACCCTATCTCGGTCTATTCTTTTGATTTATAAGGGATTTTGCCGATTTCGGCCTATTGGTTAAAAAATGA
GCTGATTTAACAAAAATTTAACGCGAATTTTAACAAAATTCAGGGCGCAAGGGCTGCTAAAGGAAGCGGA
ACACGTAGAAAGCCAGTCCGCAGAAACGGTGCTGACCCCGGATGAATGTCAGCTACTGGGCTATCTGGAC
AAGGGAAAACGCAAGCGCAAAGAGAAAGCAGGTAGCTTGCAGTGGGCTTACATGGCGATAGCTAGACTGG
GCGGTTTTATGGACAGCAAGCGAACCGGAATTGCCAGCTGGGGCGCCCTCTGGTAAGGTTGGGAAGCCCT
GCAAAGTAAACTGGATGGCTTTCTTGCCGCCAAGGATCTGATGGCGCAGGGGATCAAGATCTGATCAAGA
GACAGGATGAGGATCGTTTCGCATGATTGAACAAGATGGATTGCACGCAGGTTCTCCGGCCGCTTGGGTG
GAGAGGCTATTCGGCTATGACTGGGCACAACAGACAATCGGCTGCTCTGATGCCGCCGTGTTCCGGCTGT
CAGCGCAGGGGCGCCCGGTTCTTTTTGTCAAGACCGACCTGTCCGGTGCCCTGAATGAACTGCAGGACGA
GGCAGCGCGGCTATCGTGGCTGGCCACGACGGGCGTTCCTTGCGCAGCTGTGCTCGACGTTGTCACTGAA
GCGGGAAGGGACTGGCTGCTATTGGGCGAAGTGCCGGGGCAGGATCTCCTGTCATCCCACCTTGCTCCTG
CCGAGAAAGTATCCATCATGGCTGATGCAATGCGGCGGCTGCATACGCTTGATCCGGCTACCTGCCCATT
CGACCACCAAGCGAAACATCGCATCGAGCGAGCACGTACTCGGATGGAAGCCGGTCTTGTCGATCAGGAT
GATCTGGACGAAGAGCATCAGGGGCTCGCGCCAGCCGAACTGTTCGCCAGGCTCAAGGCGCGCATGCCCG
ACGGCGAGGATCTCGTCGTGACCCATGGCGATGCCTGCTTGCCGAATATCATGGTGGAAAATGGCCGCTT
TTCTGGATTCATCGACTGTGGCCGGCTGGGTGTGGCGGACCGCTATCAGGACATAGCGTTGGCTACCCGT
GATATTGCTGAAGAGCTTGGCGGCGAATGGGCTGACCGCTTCCTCGTGCTTTACGGTATCGCCGCTCCCG
ATTCGCAGCGCATCGCCTTCTATCGCCTTCTTGACGAGTTCTTCTGAATTGAAAAAGGAAGAGTATGAGT
ATTCAACATTTCCGTGTCGCCCTTATTCCCTTTTTTGCGGCATTTTGCCTTCCTGTTTTTGCTCACCCAG
AAACGCTGGTGAAAGTAAAAGATGCTGAAGATCAGTTGGGTGCACGAGTGGGTTACATCGAACTGGATCT
CAACAGCGGTAAGATCCTTGAGAGTTTTCGCCCCGAAGAACGTTTTCCAATGATGAGCACTTTTAAAGTT
CTGCTATGTGGCGCGGTATTATCCCGTATTGACGCCGGGCAAGAGCAACTCGGTCGCCGCATACACTATT
CTCAGAATGACTTGGTTGAGTACTCACCAGTCACAGAAAAGCATCTTACGGATGGCATGACAGTAAGAGA
ATTATGCAGTGCTGCCATAACCATGAGTGATAACACTGCGGCCAACTTACTTCTGACAACGATCGGAGGA
CCGAAGGAGCTAACCGCTTTTTTGCACAACATGGGGGATCATGTAACTCGCCTTGATCGTTGGGAACCGG
AGCTGAATGAAGCCATACCAAACGACGAGCGTGACACCACGATGCCTGTAGCAATGGCAACAACGTTGCG
CAAACTATTAACTGGCGAACTACTTACTCTAGCTTCCCGGCAACAATTAATAGACTGGATGGAGGCGGAT
AAAGTTGCAGGACCACTTCTGCGCTCGGCCCTTCCGGCTGGCTGGTTTATTGCTGATAAATCTGGAGCCG
GTGAGCGTGGGTCTCGCGGTATCATTGCAGCACTGGGGCCAGATGGTAAGCCCTCCCGTATCGTAGTTAT
CTACACGACGGGGAGTCAGGCAACTATGGATGAACGAAATAGACAGATCGCTGAGATAGGTGCCTCACTG
ATTAAGCATTGGTAACTGTCAGACCAAGTTTACTCATATATACTTTAGATTGATTTAAAACTTCATTTTT
AATTTAAAAGGATCTAGGTGAAGATCCTTTTTGATAATCTCATGACCAAAATCCCTTAACGTGAGTTTTC
GTTCCACTGAGCGTCAGACCCCGTAGAAAAGATCAAAGGATCTTCTTGAGATCCTTTTTTTCTGCGCGTA
ATCTGCTGCTTGCAAACAAAAAAACCACCGCTACCAGCGGTGGTTTGTTTGCCGGATCAAGAGCTACCAA
CTCTTTTTCCGAAGGTAACTGGCTTCAGCAGAGCGCAGATACCAAATACTGTTCTTCTAGTGTAGCCGTA
GTTAGGCCACCACTTCAAGAACTCTGTAGCACCGCCTACATACCTCGCTCTGCTAATCCTGTTACCAGTG
GCTGCTGCCAGTGGCGATAAGTCGTGTCTTACCGGGTTGGACTCAAGACGATAGTTACCGGATAAGGCGC
AGCGGTCGGGCTGAACGGGGGGTTCGTGCACACAGCCCAGCTTGGAGCGAACGACCTACACCGAACTGAG
ATACCTACAGCGTGAGCTATGAGAAAGCGCCACGCTTCCCGAAGGGAGAAAGGCGGACAGGTATCCGGTA
AGCGGCAGGGTCGGAACAGGAGAGCGCACGAGGGAGCTTCCAGGGGGAAACGCCTGGTATCTTTATAGTC
CTGTCGGGTTTCGCCACCTCTGACTTGAGCGTCGATTTTTGTGATGCTCGTCAGGGGGGCGGAGCCTATG
GAAAAACGCCAGCAACGCGGCCTTTTTACGGTTCCTGGCCTTTTGCTGGCCTTTTGCTCACATGTTCTTT
CCTGCGTTATCCCCTGATTCTGTGGATAACCGTATTACCGCCTTTGAGTGAGCTGATACCGCTCGCCGCA
GCCGAACGACCGAGCGCAGCGAGTCAGTGAGCGAGGAAGCGGAAG
Features (pLannotate 1.2.2; 13 found; start..end, strand, type, name):
      2..94      +  CDS            lacI (fragment): lac repressor; lacI; The lac repressor binds to the lac operator to inhibit transcription in E. coli. This inhibition can be relieved by adding lactose or isopropyl-β-D-thiogalactopyranoside (IPTG).
    107..128     +  protein_bind   CAP binding site: CAP binding activates transcription in the presence of cAMP. E. coli catabolite activator protein
    143..173     +  promoter       lac promoter: promoter for the E. coli lac operon
    181..197     +  protein_bind   lac operator: The lac repressor binds to the lac operator to inhibit transcription in E. coli. This inhibition can be relieved by adding lactose or isopropyl-β-D-thiogalactopyranoside (IPTG). lac repressor encoded by lacI
    239..257     +  promoter       SP6 promoter: promoter for bacteriophage SP6 RNA polymerase
    493..511     -  promoter       T7 promoter: promoter for bacteriophage T7 RNA polymerase
    514..671     +  CDS            lacZα (fragment): LacZα fragment of β-galactosidase; lacZ fragment
    675..1103    +  rep_origin     f1 ori (sequence partly withheld): f1 bacteriophage origin of replication; arrow indicates direction of (+) strand synthesis
   1116..1415    +  CDS            tnpA (fragment): TN5P_ECOLX - Also known as tnp. Experimental evidence at protein level: Swiss-Prot protein existence level 1. Mediates transposition of transposon Tn5 by a 'cut and paste' mechanism. First, the monomeric transposase binds the 19 bp inverted DNA repeats flanking the transposon. Then, dimerization of the DNA- bound transposase creates a synaptic DNA complex. After nicking of the first DNA strand, excision of the transposon proceeds through a series of intermediates. The transposase then mediates the insertion of the transposon at a new site by strand transfer. The activity of the wild- type tran
   1447..2238    +  CDS            neo: KKA2_KLEPN - Also known as kan, nptII. Experimental evidence at protein level: Swiss-Prot protein existence level 1. Resistance to kanamycin, neomycin, paromomycin, ribostamycin, butirosin and gentamicin B. From Klebsiella pneumoniae.
   2242..2258    +  promoter       AmpR promoter (fragment): bla
   2259..3119    +  CDS            AmpR: β-lactamase; bla; confers resistance to ampicillin, carbenicillin, and related antibiotics
   3290..3878    +  rep_origin     ori: high-copy-number ColE1/pMB1/pBR322/pUC origin of replication
