[The description below was written by a language model from this plasmid's Addgene catalogue record and pLannotate feature annotations shown in this document.]
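Description:
TOPO-BC22 is a small bacterial cloning plasmid built on the commercial pCRII-TOPO backbone, carrying one member of a set of synthetic Illumina barcode sequences used in FREQ-Seq-Squared, a method for high-throughput combinatorial quantification of allele frequencies by sequencing. The insert, BC22, is an 86 bp synthetic fragment introduced by TOPO cloning. The assembled sequence is about 4.1 kb. The plasmid replicates in E. coli from a high-copy ColE1/pUC-type origin and is selected with ampicillin through the β-lactamase gene. The backbone also carries a neo (kanamycin/neomycin phosphotransferase) coding sequence, preceded by a Tn5-derived fragment annotated as tnpA, although the catalogue lists only ampicillin as the resistance marker. An f1 origin is also present, which in principle allows production of single-stranded DNA with helper phage.

The feature table does not annotate the barcode itself, but the cloning site lies between opposing SP6 and T7 bacteriophage promoters, within the lac promoter/operator and lacZα region typical of this backbone. In the parental vector this arrangement supports blue/white screening, and only a lacZα fragment is annotated downstream of the T7 promoter. The SP6 and T7 sites mainly serve here as flanking primer sites for sequence verification, since the insert is a short non-coding oligonucleotide-type sequence rather than an expressed gene. The plasmid functions as a stable, renewable template stock for one barcode and is distributed as part of the FREQ-Seq-Squared kit. The record does not detail exactly how the barcode is combined with other kit components during library preparation.
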