Addgene plasmid #84416: TOPO-BC22
Purpose: Encodes illumina barcodes for allele frequency sequencing (FREQ-Seq-Squared)
Depositing lab: J.J. Emerson. Depositing organization: University of California, Irvine. Publication: FREQ-Seq2: a method for precise high-throughput combinatorial quantification of allele frequencies. Zhao R, Lukacsovich T, Gaut R, Emerson JJ. G3 (Bethesda). 2023 Sep 30;13(10):jkad162. doi: 10.1093/g3journal/jkad162. PubMed 37494033.
Backbone
  Vector backbone: pCRII-TOPO
  Backbone manufacturer: Thermo Fisher Scientific
  Vector type: Barcoding plasmids
Growth in bacteria
  Bacterial resistance: Ampicillin, 100 μg/mL
  Growth temperature: 37°C
  Growth strain: DH5alpha
  Copy number: High Copy
Gene/Insert
  Gene/Insert name: BC22
  Species: Synthetic
  Insert size (bp): 86
  Promoter: SP6/T7
  Cloning method: TOPO Cloning
  Sequencing primers: 5′ T7; 3′ SP6
Terms and licenses: Academic/Nonprofit Terms; Industry Terms: Not Available to Industry
Depositor comments: This plasmid is part of the FREQ-Seq-Squared kit. See Addgene's kit collection page for more details: https://www.addgene.org/kits/
How to cite: TOPO-BC22 was a gift from J.J. Emerson (Addgene plasmid # 84416 ; http://n2t.net/addgene:84416 ; RRID:Addgene_84416)
