>Addgene plasmid #84416 | TOPO-BC22 | depositor partial sequence | sequence record 161022 | Primer and barcode sequence
GTAAGCAGTGGGTTCTCTAGGCAAAGAGATCGGAAGAGCGGTTC
