>Addgene plasmid #84416 | TOPO-BC22 | addgene partial sequence | sequence record 163352 | F1ori-R 5'-AGGGAAGAAAGCGAAAGGAG-3'
GC
[67 nt withheld, positions 3-69]
CCATTCGCCATTCAGGCTGCGCAACTGTTGGGAAGGGCGATCGGTGCGGGCCTCTTCGCTATTACGCCAG
CTGGCGAAAGGGGGATGTGCTGCAAGGCGATTAAGTTGGGTAACGCCAGGGTTTTCCCAGTCACGACGTT
GTAAAACGACGGCCAGTGAATTGTAATACGACTCACTATAGGGCGAATTGGGCCCTCTAGATGCATGCTC
GAGCGGCCGCCAGTGTGATGGATATCTGCAGAATTCGCCCTTGTAAGCAGTGGGTTCTCTAGGCAAAGAG
ATCGGAAGAGCGGTTCAGCAGGAATGCCGAGACCGATCTCGTATGCCGTCTTCTGCTTAAGGGCGAATTC
CAGCACACTGGCGGCCGTTACTAGTGGATCCGAGCTCGGTACCAAGCTTGATGCATAGCTTGAGTATTCT
ATAGTGTCACCTAAATAGCTTGGCGTAATCATGGTCATAGCTGTTTCCTGTGTGAAATTGTTATCCGCTC
ACAATTCCACACAACATACGAGCCGGAAGCATAAAGTGTAAAGCCTGGGGTGCCTAATGAGTGAGCTAAC
TCACATTAATTGCGTTGCGCTCACTGCCCGCTTTCCAGTCGGGAAACCTGTCGTGCCAGCTGCATTAATG
AATCGGCCAACGCGCGGGGAGAGGCGGTTTGCGTATTGGGCGCTCTTCCGCTTCCTCGCTCACTGACTCG
CTGCGCTCGGTCGTTCGGCTGCGGCGAGCGGTATCAGCTCACTCAAAGGCGGTAATACGGTTATCCACAG
AATCAGG
